Addgene plasmid #199993: pBroad-T7RNAP-apraR
Purpose: T7 RNAP circuit variant T15 on ultra broad host range vector (RSF1010 and pAMB1 origins) apraA
Depositing lab: Farren Isaacs. Depositing organization: Yale University. Publication: Cross-kingdom expression of synthetic genetic elements promotes discovery of metabolites in the human microbiome. Patel JR, Oh J, Wang S, Crawford JM, Isaacs FJ. Cell. 2022 Apr 28;185(9):1487-1505.e14. doi: 10.1016/j.cell.2022.03.008. Epub 2022 Apr 1. PubMed 35366417.
Backbone
  Vector backbone: Custom
  Vector type: Bacterial Expression
Growth in bacteria
  Bacterial resistance: Apramycin, 25 μg/mL
  Growth temperature: 37°C
  Growth strain: DH10B
  Copy number: Low Copy
Gene/Insert
  Gene/Insert name: T7RNAP Circuit
  Species: Synthetic
  Mutation: copFnull
  Cloning method: Gibson Cloning
Terms and licenses: Academic/Nonprofit Terms; Industry Terms: Not Available to Industry
How to cite: pBroad-T7RNAP-apraR was a gift from Farren Isaacs (Addgene plasmid # 199993 ; http://n2t.net/addgene:199993 ; RRID:Addgene_199993)
