[The description below was written by a language model from this plasmid's Addgene catalogue record and pLannotate feature annotations shown in this document.]
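Description:
pBroad-T7RNAP-apraR is a custom, low-copy bacterial expression plasmid of about 15.9 kb, built by Gibson assembly to carry a synthetic T7 RNA polymerase circuit (variant T15) on what the depositors call an ultra broad host range vector. Two replication systems provide this range. The first is the RSF1010 module, annotated with oriV, repA, repC and mobA/repB, which replicates in many Gram-negative hosts. The second is a pAMβ1-family module for Gram-positive hosts, which the annotation matches to the related copR and repS genes. The record lists a "copFnull" mutation, presumably inactivating the copy-control repressor of that replicon, though its exact nature is not described. An R6K γ origin, which depends on the pi protein, is also annotated. Conjugative delivery is supported by an IncP oriT and by the RSF1010 oriT with mobA and mobC. Selection is by apramycin through the aac(3)IV acetyltransferase gene.

The payload consists of the T7 RNA polymerase coding sequence followed by tetR, then a T7 promoter driving superfolder GFP, which spans the sequence origin. Immediately downstream of GFP lies a fragment matching the Oplophorus luciferase catalytic subunit, the parent of NanoLuc-type reporters. Fluorescent and luminescent output would therefore report polymerase activity. The presence of TetR suggests a regulatory role in the circuit, but the promoters controlling the polymerase and tetR are not annotated. Several terminators (rrnB T1, fd, his operon) insulate the modules. Short matches to φC31 attP, a CMV intron, an SP6 promoter and an MCS are fragments of uncertain significance. The construct is meant to supply orthogonal T7-driven expression of synthetic genetic elements across diverse bacteria.
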