Features (pLannotate 1.2.2; 24 found; start..end, strand, type, name):
    674..1186    +  CDS            LUCI_OPLGR (fragment): Experimental evidence at protein level: Swiss-Prot protein existence level 1. Catalytic subunit of oplophorus-luciferin 2-monooxygenase. Oxidoreductase that converts coelenterazine (the oplophorus luciferin) to coelenteramide under emission of blue light with a maximum at 454 nm. Is also active with bisdeoxycoelenterazine. From Oplophorus gracilirostris (Luminous shrimp).
   1260..1278    -  promoter       SP6 promoter: promoter for bacteriophage SP6 RNA polymerase
   1341..1377    +  terminator     fd terminator (fragment): central terminator from bacteriophage fd (Otsuka and Kunisawa, 1982)
   1528..1636    +  oriT           oriT: incP origin of transfer
   1655..2043    +  rep_origin     R6K γ ori: γ replication origin from E. coli plasmid R6K; requires the R6K initiator protein pi for replication
   2058..2104    -  terminator     rrnB T1 terminator: transcription terminator T1 from the E. coli rrnB gene
   2381..2662    +  CDS            copR: COPR_STRAG - Protein predicted: Swiss-Prot protein existence level 4. Involved in copy control of plasmid pIP501. From Streptococcus agalactiae.
   3374..4861    +  CDS            repS: REPS_STRPY - Protein predicted: Swiss-Prot protein existence level 4. Essential for replication. From Streptococcus pyogenes.
   5395..5452    +  terminator     his operon terminator: This putative transcriptin terminator from the E. coli his operon has a 2-bp deletion introduced during synthesis. Its efficiency has not been determined.
   5634..6028    -  rep_origin     RSF1010 oriV: replication origin of the broad-host-range plasmid RSF1010; requires the RSF1010 RepA/B/C proteins for replication (Scholz et al., 1989)
   6058..6339    -  CDS            mobC: MOBC_ECOLX - Protein predicted: Swiss-Prot protein existence level 4. This protein is essential to promote the specific transfer of the plasmid in the presence of conjugative plasmids. From Escherichia coli.
   6370..6457    +  oriT           RSF1010 oriT: origin of transfer of the broad-host-range plasmid RSF1010 (Scholz et al., 1989)
   6538..8664    +  CDS            mobA: MOBA2_ECOLX - Also known as repB. Experimental evidence at protein level: Swiss-Prot protein existence level 1. Part of the relaxosome complex that is responsible for plasmid transfer during conjugation. Locally unwinds DNA and catalyzes the cleavage of one of the DNA strands at oriT. The cleaved strand is then transferred through the dedicated type IV secretion apparatus. MobA remains covalently linked at the 5' end of the strand, and once in the recipient cell, it probably catalyzes the rejoining of the two ends of the strand, re-forming the circular plasmid DNA. The primase activity of MobA
   9110..9184    +  ncRNA          Plasmid R1162: Accession: RF00043 - R1162-like plasmid antisense RNA
   9178..10014   +  CDS            repA: REPJ_ECOLX - Experimental evidence at protein level: Swiss-Prot protein existence level 1. This protein is involved in regulating the plasmid copy- number. Increasing the level of this protein results in a higher plasmid copy-number. From Escherichia coli.
  10004..10855   +  CDS            RSF1010 RepC (fragment): replication protein C of the broad-host-range plasmid RSF1010 (Scholz et al., 1989); repC
  11303..12075   +  CDS            ApmR (fragment): aminoglycoside 3-N-acetyltransferase type IV ; aac(3)IV; confers resistance to apramycin (Paget and Davies, 1996)
  12137..12154   +  intron         CMV intron (fragment): modified intron A from human cytomegalovirus (CMV)
  12239..14887   +  CDS            RPOL_BPT7: Experimental evidence at protein level: Swiss-Prot protein existence level 1. Highly processive DNA-dependent RNA polymerase that catalyzes the transcription of class II and class III viral genes. Recognizes a specific promoter sequence and enters first into an 'abortive phase' where very short transcripts are synthesized and released before proceeding to the processive transcription of long RNA chains. Unwinds the double-stranded DNA to expose the coding strand for templating. Participates in the initiation of viral DNA replication presumably by making primers accessible to the DNA polymerase
  14891..14926   -  misc_feature   MCS (fragment): pBluescript multiple cloning site
  15010..15630   +  CDS            tetR: TETR2_ECOLX - Experimental evidence at protein level: Swiss-Prot protein existence level 1. TetR is the repressor of the tetracycline resistance element; its N-terminal region forms a helix-turn-helix structure and binds DNA. Binding of tetracycline to TetR reduces the repressor affinity for the tetracycline resistance gene (tetA) promoter operator sites. From Escherichia coli.
  15681..15718   +  protein_bind   phage φC31 attP (fragment): attachment site of phage φC31 phage φC31 integrase
  15777..15795   +  promoter       T7 promoter: promoter for bacteriophage T7 RNA polymerase
  15823..652     +  CDS            Superfolder GFP (across the origin): Superfolder GFP is a basic (constitutively fluorescent) green fluorescent protein published in 2005, derived from Aequorea victoria. It is reported to be a very rapidly-maturing weak dimer.
>Addgene plasmid #199993 | pBroad-T7RNAP-apraR | addgene full sequence | sequence record 409157 | Addgene NGS Result
TGTCAATGGTCACAAATTCAGCGTGCGCGGCGAAGGTGAAGGCGATGCAACCAATGGTAAACTGACGCTG
AAGTTTATTTGCACCACGGGTAAACTGCCGGTTCCGTGGCCGACCCTGGTCACCACGCTGACGTATGGTG
TTCAGTGTTTCAGTCGTTACCCGGATCACATGAAACGCCACGACTTTTTCAAGTCCGCGATGCCGGAAGG
TTATGTCCAAGAACGTACCATCTCATTTAAAGATGACGGCACCTACAAAACGCGCGCCGAAGTGAAATTC
GAAGGTGATACGCTGGTTAACCGTATTGAACTGAAAGGCATCGATTTTAAGGAAGACGGTAATATTCTGG
GCCATAAACTGGAATATAACTTCAATTCGCACAACGTGTACATCACCGCAGATAAGCAGAAGAACGGTAT
CAAGGCTAACTTCAAGATCCGCCATAATGTGGAAGATGGCAGCGTTCAACTGGCCGACCACTATCAGCAA
AACACCCCGATTGGTGATGGCCCGGTCCTGCTGCCGGACAATCATTACCTGAGCACGCAGTCTGTGCTGA
GTAAAGATCCGAACGAAAAGCGTGACCACATGGTCCTGCTGGAATTCGTGACCGCGGCCGGCATCACGCA
CGGTATGGACGAACTGTATAAAGGCTCAGATATATCGGGCGGTATGGTTTTTACTCTGGAAGATTTTGTT
GGCGATTGGCGTCAGACCGCGGGTTATAATTTGGATCAAGTCCTGGAACAGGGTGGCGTAAGCTCTCTGT
TCCAGAACCTGGGTGTGAGCGTGACGCCGATTCAGCGCATCGTTCTGTCCGGCGAGAACGGTCTGAAAAT
TGATATTCATGTGATCATCCCGTACGAAGGCCTGAGCGGTGACCAAATGGGTCAAATCGAGAAAATCTTT
AAAGTCGTCTACCCAGTTGACGATCACCACTTCAAGGTTATCTTGCATTACGGTACGCTGGTGATTGATG
GTGTGACCCCGAATATGATTGACTATTTCGGCCGTCCGTATGAAGGCATTGCCGTTTTTGACGGTAAAAA
GATCACCGTCACCGGTACCCTGTGGAATGGCAATAAGATTATTGACGAGCGTCTGATTAACCCGGACGGC
AGCCTGCTGTTCCGCGTGACCATCAACGGTGTCACGGGTTGGCGTCTGTGCGAGCGCATCCTGGCATAAC
CCCAACTGGGGTAACCTCAGAGTTCTCTCAGTTGGGGAGACCGGGGACTTATCATCCAACCTGTTACTGT
CTATAGTGTCACCTAAATTAATCGATTTAATAGGGATAACAGGGTAATTACATACGTGTTCCGGCAAACA
TTGGTAAACCGATACAATTAAAGGCTCCTTTTGGAGCCTTTTTTTTTTGGACGACCCTTGTCCTTTTCCG
CTGCATAACCCTGCTTCGGGGTCATTATAGCGATTTTTTCGGTATATCCATCCTTTTTCGCACGATATAC
AGGATTTTGCCAAAGGGTTCGTGTAGACTTTCCTTGGTGTATCCAACGGCGTCAGCCGGGCAGGATAGGT
GAAGTAGGCCCACCCGCGAGCGGGTGTTCCTTCTTCACTGTCCCTTATTCGCACCTGGCGGTGCTCAACG
GGAATCCTGCTCTGCGAGGCTGGCCGTAGGCCGGCCGGCGCGCCGATCTGAAGATCAGCAGTTCAACCTG
TTGATAGTACGTACTAAGCTCTCATGTTTCACGTACTAAGCTCTCATGTTTAACGTACTAAGCTCTCATG
TTTAACGAACTAAACCCTCATGGCTAACGTACTAAGCTCTCATGGCTAACGTACTAAGCTCTCATGTTTC
ACGTACTAAGCTCTCATGTTTGAACAATAAAATTAATATAAATCAGCAACTTAAATAGCCTCTAAGGTTT
TAAGTTTTATAAGAAAAAAAAGAATATATAAGGCTTTTAAAGCCTTTAAGGTTTAACGGTTGTGGACAAC
AAGCCAGGGATGTAACGCACTGAGAAGCCCTTAGAGCCTCTCAAAGCAATTTTGAGTGACACAGGAACAC
TTAACGGCTGACATGGGGCGCGCCCAGATAAAACGAAAGGCCCAGTCTTTCGACTGAGCCTTTCGTTTTA
TTTGATGCCTGTTATCCTGCATCGGAACCCTCGAGTAGGGATAACAGGGTAATTCTAGAAGATCGCGCTT
AGAATCGCTTTAGGAAACACGATCCAGTCCAATAATCGTCGATAAAAACTTTTGAAAAAGGTTGGTGAAA
TTACCTACTTTTGGAATAATCACAAATCACAAGTGATTAATCACAAATCACAAGTGATTAATCACTTGTT
TATTAAGATATTAAAAGCTATAATTTAAATAAAGCGTGAATTTTATTACACAAAAAGAGGGGGGAGAAAC
TTGGAACTAGCATTTAGAGAAAGCTTAAAAAAGATGAGAGGTACCAAATCAAAAGAAAAATTCTCCCAAG
AATTAGAAATGAGTAGATCAAATTATTCACGAATAGAATCATGAAAATCAGATCCAACCATAAAAACACT
AGAACAAATTGCAAAGTTAACTAACTCAACGCTAGTAGTGGATTTAATCCCAAATGAGCCAACAGAACCA
GAACCAGAAACAGAATCAGAACAAGTAACATTGGATTTAGAAATGGAAGAAGAAAAAAGCAATGACTTCG
TGTGAATAATGCACGAAATCGTTGCTTATTTTTTTTTAAAAGCGGTATACTAGATATAACGAAACAACGA
ACTGAATAGAAACGAAAAAAGAGCCATGACACATTTATAAAATGTTTGACGACATTTTATAAATGCATAG
CCCGATAAGATTGCCAAACCAACGCTTATCAGTTAGTCAGATGAACTCTTCCCTCGTAAGAAGTTATTTA
ATTAACTTTGTTTGAAGACGGTATATAACCGTACTATCATTATATAGGGAAATCAGAGAGTTTTCAAGTA
TCTAAGCTACTGAATTTAAGAATTGTTAAGCAATCAATCGGAAATCGTTTGATTGCTTTTTTTGTATTCA
TTTATAGAAGGTGGAGTTTGTATGAATCATGATGAATGTAAAACTTATATAAAAAATAGTTTATTGGAGA
TAAGAAAATTAGCAAATATCTATACACTAGAAACGTTTAAGAAAGAGTTAGAAAAGAGAAATATCTACTT
AGAAACAAAATCAGATAAGTATTTTTCTTCGGAGGGGGAAGATTATATATATAAGTTAATAGAAAATAAC
AAAATAATTTATTCGATTAGTGGAAAAAAATTGACTTATAAAGGAAAAAAATCTTTTTCAAAACATGCAA
TATTGAAACAGTTGAATGAAAAAGCAAACCAAGTTAATTAAACAACCTATTTTATAGGATTTATAGGAAA
GGAGAACAGCTGAATGAATATCCCTTTTGTTGTAGAAACTGTGCTTCATGACGGCTTGTTAAAGTACAAA
TTTAAAAATAGTAAAATTCGCTCAATCACTACCAAGCCAGGTAAAAGCAAAGGGGCTATTTTTGCGTATC
GCTCAAAATCAAGCATGATTGGCGGTCGTGGTGTTGTTCTGACTTCCGAGGAAGCGATTCAAGAAAATCA
AGATACATTTACACATTGGACACCCAACGTTTATCGTTATGGAACGTATGCAGACGAAAACCGTTCATAC
ACGAAAGGACATTCTGAAAACAATTTAAGACAAATCAATACCTTCTTTATTGATTTTGATATTCACACGG
CAAAAGAAACTATTTCAGCAAGCGATATTTTAACAACCGCTATTGATTTAGGTTTTATGCCTACTATGAT
TATCAAATCTGATAAAGGTTATCAAGCATATTTTGTTTTAGAAACGCCAGTCTATGTGACTTCAAAATCA
GAATTTAAATCTGTCAAAGCAGCCAAAATAATTTCGCAAAATATCCGAGAATATTTTGGAAAGTCTTTGC
CAGTTGATCTAACGTGTAATCATTTTGGTATTGCTCGCATACCAAGAACGGACAATGTAGAATTTTTTGA
TCCTAATTACCGTTATTCTTTCAAAGAATGGCAAGATTGGTCTTTCAAACAAACAGATAATAAGGGCTTT
ACTCGTTCAAGTCTAACGGTTTTAAGCGGTACAGAAGGCAAAAAACAAGTAGATGAACCCTGGTTTAATC
TCTTATTGCACGAAACGAAATTTTCAGGAGAAAAGGGTTTAATAGGGCGTAATAACGTCATGTTTACCCT
CTCTTTAGCCTACTTTAGTTCAGGCTATTCAATCGAAACGTGCGAATATAATATGTTTGAGTTTAATAAT
CGATTAGATCAACCCTTAGAAGAAAAAGAAGTAATCAAAATTGTTAGAAGTGCCTATTCAGAAAACTATC
AAGGGGCTAATAGGGAATACATTACCATTCTTTGCAAAGCTTGGGTATCAAGTGATTTAACCAGTAAAGA
TTTATTTGTCCGTCAAGGGTGGTTTAAATTCAAGAAAAAAAGAAGCGAACGTCAACGTGTTCATTTGTCA
GAATGGAAAGAAGATTTAATGGCTTATATTAGCGAAAAAAGCGATGTATACAAGCCTTATTTAGTGACGA
CCAAAAAAGAGATTAGAGAAGTGCTAGGCATTCCTGAACGGACATTAGATAAATTGCTGAAGGTACTGAA
GGCGAATCAGGAAATTTTCTTTAAGATTAAACCAGGAAGAAATGGTGGCATTCAACTTGCTAGTGTTAAA
TCATTGTTGCTATCGATCATTAAAGTAAAAAAAGAAGAAAAAGAAAGCTATATAAAGGCGCTGACAAATT
CTTTTGACTTAGAGCATACATTCATTCAAGAGACTTTAAACAAGCTAGCAGAACGCCCTAAAACGGACAC
ACAACTCGATTTGTTTAGCTATGATACAGGCTGAAAATAAAACCCGCACTATGCCATTACATTTATATCT
ATGATACGTGTTTGTTTTTTCTTTGCTGTTTAGCGAATGATTAGCAGAAATATACAGAGTAAGATTTTAA
TTAATTATTAGGGGGAGAAGGAGAGAGTAGCCCGAAAACTTTTAGTTGGCTTGGACTGAACGAAGTGAGG
GAAAGGCTACTAAAACGTCGAGGGGCAGTGAGAGCGAAGCGAACACTTGATTTTTTAATTTTCTATCTTT
TATAGGTCATTAGAGTATACTTATTTGTCCTATAAACTATTTAGCAGCATAATAGATTTATTGAATAGGT
CATTTAAGTTGAGCATATTAGAGGAGGAAAATCTTGGAGAAATATTTGAAGAACCCGATTACATGGATTG
GATTAGTTCTTGTGGTTACGTGGTTTTTAACTAAAAGTAGTGAATTTTTGATTTTTGGTGTGTGTGTCTT
GTTGTTAGTATTTGCTAGTCAAAGTGATTAAGATCTGGCATCCGCTTACAGACAAGCTGTGAGAAGACAA
GGGATCCGGCAAAAAAGGGCAAGGTGTCACCACCCTGCCCTTTTTCTTTAAAACCGAAAAGATTACTTCG
CGTTATGCAGGCTTCCTCGCTCACTGACTCGCTGCGCTCGGTCGTTCGGCTGCGGCGAGCGGTATCAGCT
CACTCAAAGGCGGTAATCAATTGAGTTCTTTTACCCTCAGCCGAAATGCCTGCCGTTGCTAGACATTGCC
AGCCAGTGCCCGTCACTCCCGTACTAACTGTCACGAACCCCTGCAATAACTGTCACGCCCCCCTGCAATA
ACTGTCACGAACCCCTGCAATAACTGTCACGCCCCCAAACCTGCAAACCCAGCAGGGGCGGGGGCTGGCG
GGGTGTTGGAAAAATCCATCCATGATTATCTAAGAATAATCCACTAGGCGCGGTTATCAGCGCCCTTGTG
GGGCGCTGCTGCCCTTGCCCAATATGCCCGGCCAGAGGCCGGATAGCTGGTCTATTCGCTGCGCTAGGCT
ACACACCGCCCCACCGCTGCGCGGCAGGGGGAAAGGCGGGCAAAGCCCGCTAAACCCCACACCAAACCCC
GCAGAAATACGCTGGAGCGCTTTTAGCCGCTTTAGCGGCCTTTCCCCCTACCCGAAGGGTGGGGGCGCGT
GTGCAGCCCCGCAGGGCCTGTCTCGGTCGATCATTCAGCCCGGCTCATCCTTCTGGCGTGGCGGCAGACC
GAACAAGGCGCGGTCGTGGTCGCGTTCAAGGTACGCATCCATTGCCGCCATGAGCCGATCCTCCGGCCAC
TCGCTGCTGTTCACCTTGGCCAAAATCATGGCCCCCACCAGCACCTTGCGCCTTGTTTCGTTCTTGCGCT
CTTGCTGCTGTTCCCTTGCCCGCACCCGCTGAATTTCGGCATTGATTCGCGCTCGTTGTTCTTCGAGCTT
GGCCAGCCGATCCGCCGCCTTGTTGCTCCCCTTAACCATCTTGACACCCCATTGTTAATGTGCTGTCTCG
TAGGCTATCATGGAGGCACAGCGGCGGCAATCCCGACCCTACTTTGTAGGGGAGGGCGCACTTACCGGTT
TCTCTTCGAGAAACTGGCCTAACGGCCACCCTTCGGGCGGTGCGCTCTCCGAGGGCCATTGCATGGAGCC
GAAAAGCAAAAGCAACAGCGAGGCAGCATGGCGATTTATCACCTTACGGCGAAAACCGGCAGCAGGTCGG
GCGGCCAATCGGCCAGGGCCAAGGCCGACTTCATCCAGCGCGAAGGCAAGTATGCCCGCGACATGGATGA
AGTCTTGCACGCCGAATCCGGGCACATGCCGGAGTTCGTCGAGCGGCCCGCCGACTACTGGGATGCTGCC
GACCTGTATGAACGCGCCAATGGGCGGCTGTTCAAGGAGGTCGAATTTGCCCTGCCGGTCGAGCTGACCC
TCGACCAGCAGAAGGCGCTGGCGTCCGAGTTCGCCCAGCACCTGACCGGTGCCGAGCGCCTGCCGTATAC
GCTGGCCATCCATGCCGGTGGCGGCGAGAACCCGCACTGCCACCTGATGATCTCCGAGCGGATCAATGAC
GGCATCGAGCGGCCCGCCGCTCAGTGGTTCAAGCGGTACAACGGCAAGACCCCGGAGAAGGGCGGGGCAC
AGAAGAACGAAGCGCTCAAGCCCAAGGCATGGCTTGAGCAGACCCGCGAGGCATGGGCCGACCATGCCAA
CCGGGCATTAGAGCGGGCTGGCCACGACGCCCGCATTGACCACAGAACACTTGAGGCGCAGGGCATCGAG
CGCCTGCCCGGTGTTCACCTGGGGCCGAACGTGGTGGAGATGGAAGGCCGGGGCATCCGCACCGACCGGG
CAGACGTGGCCCTGAACATCGACACCGCCAACGCCCAGATCATCGACTTACAGGAATACCGGGAGGCAAT
AGACCATGAACGCAATCGACAGAGTGAAGAAATCCAGAGGCATCAACGAGTTAGCGGAGCAGATCGAACC
GCTGGCCCAGAGCATGGCGACACTGGCCGACGAAGCCCGGCAGGTCATGAGCCAGACCCAGCAGGCCAGC
GAGGCGCAGGCGGCGGAGTGGCTGAAAGCCCAGCGCCAGACAGGGGCGGCATGGGTGGAGCTGGCCAAAG
AGTTGCGGGAGGTAGCCGCCGAGGTGAGCAGCGCCGCGCAGAGCGCCCGGAGCGCGTCGCGGGGGTGGCA
CTGGAAGCTATGGCTAACCGTGATGCTGGCTTCCATGATGCCTACGGTGGTGCTGCTGATCGCATCGTTG
CTCTTGCTCGACCTGACGCCACTGACAACCGAGGACGGCTCGATCTGGCTGCGCTTGGTGGCCCGATGAA
GAACGACAGGACTTTGCAGGCCATAGGCCGACAGCTCAAGGCCATGGGCTGTGAGCGCTTCGATATCGGC
GTCAGGGACGCCACCACCGGCCAGATGATGAACCGGGAATGGTCAGCCGCCGAAGTGCTCCAGAACACGC
CATGGCTCAAGCGGATGAATGCCCAGGGCAATGACGTGTATATCAGGCCCGCCGAGCAGGAGCGGCATGG
TCTGGTGCTGGTGGACGACCTCAGCGAGTTTGACCTGGATGACATGAAAGCCGAGGGCCGGGAGCCTGCC
CTGGTAGTGGAAACCAGCCCGAAGAACTATCAGGCATGGGTCAAGGTGGCCGACGCCGCAGGCGGTGAAC
TTCGGGGGCAGATTGCCCGGACGCTGGCCAGCGAGTACGACGCCGACCCGGCCAGCGCCGACAGCCGCCA
CTATGGCCGCTTGGCGGGCTTCACCAACCGCAAGGACAAGCACACCACCCGCGCTGGTTATCAGCCGTGG
GTGCTGCTGCGTGAATCCAAGGGCAAGACCGCCACCGCTGGCCCGGCGCTGGTGCAGCAGGCTGGCCAGC
AGATCGAGCAGGCCCAGCGGCAGCAGGAGAAGGCCCGCAGGCTGGCCAGCCTCGAACTGCCCGAGCGGCA
GCTTAGCCGCCACCGGCGCACGGCGCTGGACGAGTACCGCAGCGAGATGGCCGGGCTGGTCAAGCGCTTC
GGTGATGACCTCAGCAAGTGCGACTTTATCGCCGCGCAGAAGCTGGCCAGCCGGGGCCGCAGTGCCGAGG
AAATCGGCAAGGCCATGGCCGAGGCCAGCCCAGCGCTGGCAGAGCGCAAGCCCGGCCACGAAGCGGATTA
CATCGAGCGCACCGTCAGCAAGGTCATGGGTCTGCCCAGCGTCCAGCTTGCGCGGGCCGAGCTGGCACGG
GCACCGGCACCCCGCCAGCGAGGCATGGACAGGGGCGGGCCAGATTTCAGCATGTAGTGCTTGCGTTGGT
ACTCACGCCTGTTATACTATGAGTACTCACGCACAGAAGGGGGTTTTATGGAATACGAAAAAAGCGCTTC
AGGGTCGGTCTACCTGATCAAAAGTGACAAGGGCTATTGGTTGCCCGGTGGCTTTGGTTATACGTCAAAC
AAGGCCGAGGCTGGCCGCTTTTCAGTCGCTGATATGGCCAGCCTTAACCTTGACGGCTGCACCTTGTCCT
TGTTCCGCGAACACAAGCCTTTCGGCCCCGGCAAGTTTCTCGGTGACTGATATGAAAGACCAAAAGGACA
AGCAGACCGGCGACCTGCTGGCCAGCCCTGACGCTGTACGCCAAGCGCGATATGCCGAGCGCATGAAGGC
CAAAGGGATGCGTCAGCGCAAGTTCTGGCTGACCGACGACGAATACGAGGCGCTGCGCGAGTGCCTGGAA
GAACTCAGAGCGGCGCAGGGCGGGGGTAGTGACCCCGCCAGCGCCTAACCACCAACTGCCTGCAAAGGAG
GCAATCAATGGCTACCCATAAGCCTATCAATATTCTGGAGGCGTTCGCAGCAGCGCCGCCACCGCTGGAC
TACGTTTTGCCCAACATGGTGGCCGGTACGGTCGGGGCGCTGGTGTCGCCCGGTGGTGCCGGTAAATCCA
TGCTGGCCCTGCAACTGGCCGCACAGATTGCAGGCGGGCCGGATCTGCTGGAGGTGGGCGAACTGCCCAC
CGGCCCGGTGATCTACCTGCCCGCCGAAGATCCGCCCACCGCCATTCATCACCGCCTGCACGCCCTTGGG
GCGCACCTCAGCGCCGAGGAACGGCAAGCCGTGGCTGACGGCCTGCTGATCCAGCCGCTGATCGGCAGCC
TGCCCAACATCATGGCCCCGGAGTGGTTCGACGGCCTCAAGCGCGCCGCCGAGGGCCGCCGCCTGATGGT
GCTGGACACGCTGCGCCGGTTCCACATCGAGGAAGAAAACGCCAGCGGCCCCATGGCCCAGGTCATCGGT
CGCATGGAGGCCATCGCCGCCGATACCGGGTGCTCTATCGTGTTCCTGCACCATGCCAGCAAGGGCGCGG
CCATGATGGGCGCAGGCGACCAGCAGCAGGCCAGCCGGGGCAGCTCGGTACTGGTCGATAACATCCGCTG
GCAGTCCTACCTGTCGAGCATGACCAGCGCCGAGGCCGAGGAATGGGGTGTGGACGACGACCAGCGCCGG
TTCTTCGTCCGCTTCGGTGTGAGCAAGGCCAACTATGGCGCACCGTTCGCTGATCGGTGGTTCAGGCGGC
ATGACGGCGGGGTGCTCAAGCCCGCCGTGCTGGAGAGGCAGCGCAAGAGCAAGGGGGTGCCCCGTGGTGA
AGCCTAAGAACAAGCACAGCCTCAGCCACGTCCGGCACGACCCGGCGCACTGTCTGGCCCCCGGCCTGTT
CCGTGCCCTCAAGCGGGGCGAGCGCAAGCGCAGCAAGCTGGACGTGACGTATGACTACGGCGACGGCAAG
CGGATCGAGTTCAGCGGCCCGGAGCCGCTGGGCGCTGATGATCTGCGCATCCTGCAAGGGCTGGTGGCCA
TGGCTGGGCCTAATGGCCTAGTGCTTGGCCCGGAACCCAAGACCGAAGGCGGACGGCAGCTCCGGCTGTT
CCTGGAACCCAAGTGGGAGGCCGTCACCGCTGATGCCATGGTGGTCAAAGGTAGCTATCGGGCGCTGGCA
AAGGAAATCGGGGCAGAGGTCGATAGTGGTGGGGCGCTCAAGCACATACAGGACTGCATCGAGCGCCTTT
GGAAGGTATCCATCATCGCCCAGAATGGCCGCAAGCGGCAGGGGTTTCGGCTGCTGTCGGAGTACGCCAG
CGACGAGGCGGACGGGCGCCTGTACGTGGCCCTGAACCCCTTGATCGCGCAGGCCGTCATGGGTGGCGGC
CAGCATGTGCGCATCAGCATGGACGAGGTGCGGGCGCTGGACAGCGAAACCGCCCGCCTGCTGCACCAGC
GGCTGTGTGGCTGGATCGACCCCGGCAAAACCGGCAAGGCTTCCATAGATACCTTGTGCGGCTATGTCTG
GCCGTCAGAGGCCAGTGGTTCGACCATGCGCAAGCGCCGCCAGCGGGTGCGCGAGGCGTTGCCGGAGCTG
GTCGCGCTGGGCTGGACGGTAACCGAGTTCGCGGCGGGCAAGTACGACATCACCCGGCCCAAGGCGGCAG
GCTGACCCCCCCCACTCTATTGTAAACAAGACATTTTTATCTTTTATATTCAATGGCTTATTTTCCTGCT
AATTGGTAATACCATGGTACGAGCTCGACATGGGGCGCGCCCAGTAACAGGTTGGATGATAAGTCCCCGG
TCTAGCACCCATTAGTTCAACAAACGAAAATTGGATAAAGTGGGATATTTTTAAAATATATATTTATGTT
ACAGTAATATTGACTTTTAAAAAAGGATTGATTCTAATGAAGAAAGCAGACAAGTAAGCCTATTTAAATT
TGTGTCTCAAAATCTCTGATGTTACATTGCACAAGATAAAAATATATCATCATGAACAATAAAACTGTCT
GCTTACATAAACAGTAATTACTTTTGTTAGATATATTTTTTTGTGTAATTTTGTAATCGTTATGCGGCAG
TAAAAGGATCTATTATAAGGAGGCACTCACCATGCAATACGAATGGCGAAAAGCCGAACTCATCGGTCAG
CTTCTCAACCTTGGGGTTACCCCCGGCGGTGTGCTGCTGGTCCACAGCTCCTTCCGTAGCGTCCGGCCCC
TCGAAGATGGGCCACTTGGACTGATCGAGGCCCTGCGTGCTGCGCTGGGTCCGGGAGGGACGCTCGTCAT
GCCCTCGTGGTCAGGTCTGGACGACGAGCCGTTCGATCCTGCCACGTCGCCCGTTACACCGGACCTTGGA
GTTGTCTCTGACACATTCTGGCGCCTGCCAAATGTAAAGCGCAGCGCCCATCCATTTGCCTTTGCGGCAG
CGGGGCCACAGGCAGAGCAGATCATCTCTGATCCATTGCCCCTGCCACCTCACTCGCCTGCAAGCCCGGT
CGCCCGTGTCCATGAACTCGATGGGCAGGTACTTCTCCTCGGCGTGGGACACGATGCCAACACGACGCTG
CATCTTGCCGAGTTGATGGCAAAGGTTCCCTATGGGGTGCCGAGACACTGCACCATTCTTCAGGATGGCA
AGTTGGTACGCGTCGATTATCTCGAGAATGACCACTGCTGTGAGCGCTTTGCCTTGGCGGACAGGTGGCT
CAAGGAGAAGAGCCTTCAGAAGGAAGGTCCAGTCGGTCATGCCTTTGCTCGGTTGATCCGCTCCCGCGAC
ATTGTGGCGACAGCCCTGGGTCAACTGGGCCGAGATCCGTTGATCTTCCTGCATCCGCCAGAGGCGGGAT
GCGAAGAATGCGATGCCGCTCGCCAGTCGATTGGCTAATAGGGATAATCAGAATTGGTTAATTGGTTGTA
ACACTGGTCTATCATTGATAGGTATAAATTAATACGACTCACTAATACTGAACCTATCAGTGATAGATAC
CGGTGATACCAGCATCGTCTTGATGCCCTTGGCAGCACCCTGCTAAGGAGGCAACAAGATGAACACGATT
AACATCGCTAAGAACGACTTCTCTGACATCGAACTGGCTGCTATCCCGTTCAACACTCTGGCTGACCATT
ACGGTGAGCGTTTGGCTCGCGAACAGTTGGCCCTTGAGCATGAGTCTTACGAGATGGGTGAAGCACGCTT
CCGCAAGATGTTTGAGCGTCAACTTAAAGCTGGTGAGGTTGCGGATAACGCTGCCGCCAAGCCTCTCATC
ACTACCCTACTCCCTAAGATGATTACACGCATCAACGACTGGTTTGAGGAAGTGAAAGCTAAGCGCGGCA
AGCACCCGACAGCCTTCCAGTTCCTGCAAGAAATCAAGCCGGAAGCCGTAGCGTACATCACCATTAAGAC
CACTCTGGCTTGCCTAACCAGTGCTGACAATACAACCGTTCAGGCTGTAGCAAGCGCAATCGGTCGGGCC
ATTGAGGACGAGGCTCGCTTCGGTCGTATCCGTGACCTTGAAGCTAAGCACTTCAAGAAAAACGTTGAGG
AACAACTCAACAAGCGCGTAGGGCACGTCTACAAGAAAGCATTTATGCAAGTTGTCGAGGCTGACATGCT
CTCTAAGGGTCTACTCGGTGGCGAGGCGTGGTCTTCGTGGCATAAGGAAGACTCTATTCATGTAGGAGTA
CGCTGCATCGAGATGCTCATTGAGTCAACCGGAATGGTTAGCTTGCACCGCCAAAATGCTGGCGTAGTAG
GTCAAGACTCTGAGACTATCGAACTCGCACCTGAATACGCTGAGGCTATCGCAACCCGTGCAGGTGCGCT
GGCTGGCATCTCTCCGATGTTCCAACCTTGCGTAGTTCCTCCTAAGCCGTGGACTGGCATTACTGGTGGT
GGCTATTGGGCTAACGGTCGTCGTCCTCTGGCGCTGGTGCGTACTCACAGTAAGAAAGCACTGATGCGCT
ACGAAGACATTTACATGCCTGAGGTGTACAAAGCGATTAACATTGCGCAAAACACCGCATGGAAAATCAA
CAAGAAAGTCCTAGCGGTCGCCAACGTAATCACCAAGTGGAAGCATTGTCCGGTCGAGGACATCCCTGCG
ATTGAGCGTGAAGAACTCCCGATGAAACCGGAAGACATCGACATGAATCCTGAGGCTCTCACCGCGTGGA
AACGTGCTGCCGCTGCCGTGTACCGCAAGGACAAGGCTCGCAAGTCTCGCCGTATCAGCCTTGAGTTCAT
GCTTGAGCAAGCCAATAAGTTTGCTAACCATAAGGCCATCTGGTTCCCTTACAACATGGACTGGCGCGGT
CGTGTTTACGCTGTGTCAATGTTCAACCCGCAAGGTAACGATATGACCAAAGGACTGCTTACGCTGGCGA
AAGGTAAACCAATCAGTAAGGAAGGTTACTACTGGCTGAAAATCCACGGTGCAAACTGTGCGGGTGTCGA
TAAGGTTCCGTTCCCTGAGCGCATCAAGTTCATTGAGGAAAACCACGAGAACATCATGGCTTGCGCTAAG
TCTCCACTGGAGAACACTTGGTGGGCTGAGCAAGATTCTCCGTTCTGCTTCCTTGCGTTCTGCTTTGAGT
ACGCTGGGGTACAGCACCACGGCCTGAGCTATAACTGCTCCCTTCCGCTGGCGTTTGACGGGTCTTGCTC
TGGCATCCAGCACTTCTCCGCGATGCTCCGAGATGAGGTAGGTGGTCGCGCGGTTAACTTGCTTCCTAGT
GAAACCGTTCAGGACATCTACGGGATTGTTGCTAAGAAAGTCAACGAGATTCTACAAGCAGACGCAATCA
ATGGGACCGATAACGAAGTAGTTACCGTGACCGATGAGAACACTGGTGAAATCTCTGAGAAAGTCAAGCT
GGGCACTAAGGCACTGGCTGGTCAATGGCTGGCTTACGGTGTTACTCGCAGTGTGACTAAGCGTTCAGTC
ATGACGCTGGCTTACGGGTCCAAAGAGTTCGGCTTCCGTCAACAAGTGCTGGAAGATACCATTCAGCCAG
CTATTGATTCCGGCAAGGGTCTGATGTTCACTCAGCCGAATCAGGCTGCTGGATACATGGCTAAGCTGAT
TTGGGAATCTGTGAGCGTGACGGTGGTAGCTGCGGTTGAAGCAATGAACTGGCTTAAGTCTGCTGCTAAG
CTGCTGGCTGCTGAGGTCAAAGATAAGAAGACTGGAGAGATTCTTCGCAAGCGTTGCGCTGTGCATTGGG
TAACTCCTGATGGTTTCCCTGTGTGGCAGGAATACAAGAAGCCTATTCAGACGCGCTTGAACCTGATGTT
CCTCGGTCAGTTCCGCTTGCAGCCTACCATTAACACCAACAAAGATAGCGAGATTGATGCACACAAACAG
GAGTCTGGTATCGCTCCTAACTTTGTACACAGCCAAGACGGTAGCCACCTTCGTAAGACTGTAGTGTGGG
CACACGAGAAGTACGGAATCGAATCTTTTGCACTGATTCACGACTCCTTCGGTACCATTCCGGCTGACGC
TGCGAACCTGTTCAAAGCAGTGCGCGAAACTATGGTTGACACATATGAGTCTTGTGATGTACTGGCTGAT
TTCTACGACCAGTTCGCTGACCAGTTGCACGAGTCTCAATTGGACAAAATGCCAGCACTTCCGGCTAAAG
GTAACTTGAACCTCCGTGACATCTTGGAGTCGGACTTCGCGTTCGCGTAAAAGCTTGATATCGAATTCCT
GCAGCCCCGGGGATCCCATGGTACGCGTGCTAGTAATACGACTCACTAATACTGAATCCAAACCCTCGTT
AGGGGAGCGTCTAATTTAGGAGATCCAAAATGTCAAGGCTGGATAAATCAAAAGTAATCAATAGCGCGCT
GGAACTGCTGAACGAGGTCGGCATCGAAGGTCTGACCACCCGCAAGCTGGCGCAAAAACTGGGCGTCGAA
CAACCGACGCTGTACTGGCACGTAAAAAATAAGCGTGCGCTGCTGGACGCACTGGCAATTGAAATGCTGG
ATCGTCACCACACCCACTTCTGTCCGCTGGAGGGTGAATCATGGCAAGATTTCCTTCGCAACAACGCGAA
GTCATTTCGCTGCGCGCTGCTGAGCCACCGCGATGGAGCAAAAGTTCATCTGGGCACCCGCCCAACGGAG
AAACAATATGAAACGCTGGAAAACCAGCTTGCCTTCCTGTGCCAGCAGGGTTTCAGCCTTGAGAACGCGC
TGTACGCGCTGAGCGCCGTAGGTCACTTCACCCTGGGCTGTGTTCTGGAAGACCAAGAACATCAAGTAGC
AAAAGAAGAGCGAGAAACCCCTACGACCGATTCGATGCCGCCGCTGCTGCGTCAGGCGATTGAACTGTTC
GATCACCAGGGCGCGGAACCGGCATTCCTGTTTGGTCTGGAACTTATTATATGCGGCCTAGAAAAACAAC
TGAAGTGCGAAAGCGGTAGCTAACGCCGAAAACCCCGCTTCGGCGGGGTTTTGCCGCATAACAGGGTAAT
CCCCAACTGGGGTAACCTGTGAGTTCTCTCAGTTGGGGAAAAAAAAACCCCGCCCCTGACAGGGCGGGGT
TTTTTTTTTTTCGCCGCGTTGGCTAGTAATACGACTCACTATAGGGAGACTTAAGTATAAGGAGGAAAAA
ATATGAACAAGGGCGAAGAACTGTTTACGGGCGTGGTGCCGATTCTGGTGGAACTGGATGGTGA
